>Addgene plasmid #99393 | pMH-SFB-USP7 | addgene full sequence | sequence record 190612 | Addgene NGS Result
GTTCCGCGTTACATAACTTACGGTAAATGGCCCGCCTGGCTGACCGCCCAACGACCCCCGCCCATTGACG
TCAATAATGACGTATGTTCCCATAGTAACGCCAATAGGGACTTTCCATTGACGTCAATGGGTGGAGTATT
TACGGTAAACTGCCCACTTGGCAGTACATCAAGTGTATCATATGCCAAGTACGCCCCCTATTGACGTCAA
TGACGGTAAATGGCCCGCCTGGCATTATGCCCAGTACATGACCTTATGGGACTTTCCTACTTGGCAGTAC
ATCTACGTATTAGTCATCGCTATTACCATGGTGATGCGGTTTTGGCAGTACATCAATGGGCGTGGATAGC
GGTTTGACTCACGGGGATTTCCAAGTCTCCACCCCATTGACGTCAATGGGAGTTTGTTTTGGCACCAAAA
TCAACGGGACTTTCCAAAATGTCGTAACAACTCCGCCCCATTGACGCAAATGGGCGGTAGGCGTGTACGG
TGGGAGGTCTATATAAGCAGAGCTGGTTTAGTGAACCGTCAGATCCGCTAGCGCTACCGGACTCAGATCT
CGAGGCCACCATGAAAGAAACCGCTGCTGCTAAATTCGAACGCCAGCACATGGACAGCGGAGCCGGCGCA
GGAGCCGGCGCTGACGCGCCTGACTACAAAGACGATGACGACAAGGGAGATTACAAGGATGACGATGACA
AAGGCGCGTCGATGGACGAGAAGACCACCGGCTGGCGGGGCGGCCACGTGGTGGAGGGCCTGGCCGGCGA
GCTGGAGCAGCTGCGGGCCAGGCTGGAGCACCACCCTCAGGGCCAGCGGGAGCCCTCCGGCGGCTGCAAG
CTGGGCGGCGCGCCTGAATTCTGCAGTCGACGGTACCGCGGGCCCATCGCTCGAGAGACAAGTTTGTACA
AAAAAGCAGGCTTCATGAACCACCAGCAGCAGCAGCAGCAGCAGAAAGCGGGCGAGCAGCAGTTGAGCGA
GCCCGAGGACATGGAGATGGAAGCGGGAGATACAGATGACCCACCAAGAATTACTCAGAACCCTGTGATC
AATGGGAATGTGGCCCTGAGTGATGGACACAACACCGCGGAGGAGGACATGGAGGATGACACCAGTTGGC
GCTCCGAGGCAACCTTTCAGTTCACTGTGGAGCGCTTCAGCAGACTGAGTGAGTCGGTCCTTAGCCCTCC
GTGTTTTGTGCGAAATCTGCCATGGAAGATTATGGTGATGCCACGCTTTTATCCAGACAGACCACACCAA
AAAAGCGTAGGATTCTTTCTCCAGTGCAATGCTGAATCTGATTCCACGTCATGGTCTTGCCATGCACAAG
CAGTGCTGAAGATAATAAATTACAGAGATGATGAAAAGTCGTTCAGTCGTCGTATTAGTCATTTGTTCTT
CCATAAAGAAAATGATTGGGGATTTTCCAATTTTATGGCCTGGAGTGAAGTGACCGATCCTGAGAAAGGA
TTTATAGATGATGACAAAGTTACCTTTGAAGTCTTTGTACAGGCGGATGCTCCCCATGGAGTTGCGTGGG
ATTCAAAGAAGCACACAGGCTACGTCGGCTTAAAGAATCAGGGAGCGACTTGTTACATGAACAGCCTGCT
ACAGACGTTATTTTTCACGAATCAGCTACGAAAGGCTGTGTACATGATGCCAACCGAGGGGGATGATTCG
TCTAAAAGCGTCCCTTTAGCATTACAAAGAGTGTTCTATGAATTACAGCATAGTGATAAACCTGTAGGAA
CAAAAAAGTTAACAAAGTCATTTGGGTGGGAAACTTTAGATAGCTTCATGCAACATGATGTTCAGGAGCT
TTGTCGAGTGTTGCTCGATAATGTGGAAAATAAGATGAAAGGCACCTGTGTAGAGGGCACCATACCCAAA
TTATTCCGCGGCAAAATGGTGTCCTATATCCAGTGTAAAGAAGTAGACTATCGGTCTGATAGAAGAGAAG
ATTATTATGATATCCAGCTAAGTATCAAAGGAAAGAAAAATATATTTGAATCATTTGTGGATTATGTGGC
AGTAGAACAGCTCGATGGGGACAATAAATACGACGCTGGGGAACATGGCTTACAGGAAGCAGAGAAAGGT
GTGAAATTCCTAACATTGCCACCAGTGTTACATCTACAACTGATGAGATTTATGTATGACCCTCAGACGG
ACCAAAATATCAAGATCAATGATAGGTTTGAATTCCCAGAGCAGTTACCACTTGATGAATTTTTGCAAAA
AACAGATCCTAAGGACCCTGCAAATTATATTCTTCATGCAGTCCTGGTTCATAGTGGAGATAATCATGGT
GGACATTATGTGGTTTATCTAAACCCCAAAGGGGATGGCAAATGGTGTAAATTTGATGACGACGTGGTGT
CAAGGTGTACTAAAGAGGAAGCAATTGAGCACAATTATGGGGGTCACGATGACGACCTGTCTGTTCGACA
CTGCACTAATGCTTACATGTTAGTCTACATCAGGGAATCAAAACTGAGTGAAGTTTTACAGGCGGTCACC
GACCATGATATTCCTCAGCAGTTGGTGGAGCGATTACAAGAAGAGAAAAGGATCGAGGCTCAGAAGCGGA
AGGAGCGGCAGGAAGCCCATCTCTATATGCAAGTGCAGATAGTCGCAGAGGACCAGTTTTGTGGCCACCA
AGGGAATGACATGTACGATGAAGAAAAAGTGAAATACACTGTGTTCAAAGTATTGAAGAACTCCTCGCTT
GCTGAGTTTGTTCAGAGCCTCTCTCAGACCATGGGATTTCCACAAGATCAAATTCGATTGTGGCCCATGC
AAGCAAGGAGTAATGGAACAAAACGACCAGCAATGTTAGATAATGAAGCCGACGGCAATAAAACAATGAT
TGAGCTCAGTGATAATGAAAACCCTTGGACAATATTCCTGGAAACAGTTGATCCCGAGCTGGCTGCTAGT
GGAGCGACCTTACCCAAGTTTGATAAAGATCATGATGTAATGTTATTTTTGAAGATGTATGATCCCAAAA
CGCGGAGCTTGAATTACTGTGGGCATATCTACACACCAATATCCTGTAAAATACGTGACTTGCTCCCAGT
TATGTGTGACAGAGCAGGATTTATTCAAGATACTAGCCTTATCCTCTATGAGGAAGTTAAACCGAATTTA
ACAGAGAGAATTCAGGACTATGACGTGTCTCTTGATAAAGCCCTTGATGAACTAATGGATGGTGACATCA
TAGTATTTCAGAAGGATGACCCTGAAAATGATAACAGTGAATTACCCACCGCAAAGGAGTATTTCCGAGA
TCTCTACCACCGCGTTGATGTCATTTTCTGTGATAAAACAATCCCTAATGATCCTGGATTTGTGGTTACG
TTATCAAATAGAATGAATTATTTTCAGGTTGCAAAGACAGTTGCACAGAGGCTCAACACAGATCCAATGT
TGCTGCAGTTTTTCAAGTCTCAAGGTTATAGGGATGGCCCAGGTAATCCTCTTAGACATAATTATGAAGG
TACTTTAAGAGATCTTCTACAGTTCTTCAAGCCTAGACAACCTAAGAAACTTTACTATCAGCAGCTTAAG
ATGAAAATCACAGACTTTGAGAACAGGCGAAGTTTTAAATGTATATGGTTAAACAGCCAATTTAGGGAAG
AGGAAATAACACTATATCCAGACAAGCATGGGTGTGTCCGGGACCTGTTAGAAGAATGTAAAAAGGCCGT
GGAGCTTGGGGAGAAAGCATCAGGGAAACTTAGGCTGCTAGAAATTGTAAGCTACAAAATCATTGGTGTT
CATCAAGAAGATGAACTATTAGAATGTTTATCTCCTGCAACGAGCCGGACGTTTCGAATAGAGGAAATCC
CTTTGGACCAGGTGGACATAGACAAAGAGAATGAGATGCTTGTCACAGTGGCGCATTTCCACAAAGAGGT
CTTCGGAACGTTCGGAATCCCGTTTTTGCTGAGGATACACCAGGGCGAGCATTTTCGAGAAGTGATGAAG
CGAATCCAGAGCCTGCTGGACATCCAGGAGAAGGAGTTTGAGAAGTTTAAATTTGCAATTGTAATGATGG
GCCGACACCAGTACATAAATGAAGACGAGTATGAAGTAAATTTGAAAGACTTTGAGCCACAGCCCGGTAA
TATGTCTCATCCTCGGCCTTGGCTAGGGCTCGACCACTTCAACAAAGCCCCAAAGAGGAGTCGCTACACT
TACCTTGAAAAGGCCATTAAAATCCATAACTGATACCCAGCTTTCTTGTACAAAGTGGCTCGAGCAGGGA
TCCGCCCCTCTCCCTCCCCCCCCCCTAACGTTACTGGCCGAAGCCGCTTGGAATAAGGCCGGTGTGCGTT
TGTCTATATGTTATTTTCCACCATATTGCCGTCTTTTGGCAATGTGAGGGCCCGGAAACCTGGCCCTGTC
TTCTTGACGAGCATTCCTAGGGGTCTTTCCCCTCTCGCCAAAGGAATGCAAGGTCTGTTGAATGTCGTGA
AGGAAGCGTAGGAATTCGCCAGCACAGTGGTCGACCCTGTGGAATGTGTGTCAGTTAGGGTGTGGAAAGT
CCCCAGGCTCCCCAGCAGGCAGAAGTATGCAAAGCATGCATCTCAATTAGTCAGCAACCAGGTGTGGAAA
GTCCCCAGGCTCCCCAGCAGGCAGAAGTATGCAAAGCATGCATCTCAATTAGTCAGCAACCATAGTCCCG
CCCCTAACTCCGCCCATCCCGCCCCTAACTCCGCCCAGTTCCGCCCATTCTCCGCCCCATGGCTGACTAA
TTTTTTTTATTTATGCAGAGGCCGAGGCCGCCTCGGCCTCTGAGCTATTCCAGAAGTAGTGAGGAGGCTT
TTTTGGAGGCCTAGGCTTTTGCAAAAAGCTTACCATGACCGAGTACAAGCCCACGGTGCGCCTCGCCACC
CGCGACGACGTCCCCAGGGCCGTACGCACCCTCGCCGCCGCGTTCGCCGACTACCCCGCCACGCGCCACA
CCGTCGATCCGGACCGCCACATCGAGCGGGTCACCGAGCTGCAAGAACTCTTCCTCACGCGCGTCGGGCT
CGACATCGGCAAGGTGTGGGTCGCGGACGACGGCGCCGCGGTGGCGGTCTGGACCACGCCGGAGAGCGTC
GAAGCGGGGGCGGTGTTCGCCGAGATCGGCCCGCGCATGGCCGAGTTGAGCGGTTCCCGGCTGGCCGCGC
AGCAACAGATGGAAGGCCTCCTGGCGCCGCACCGGCCCAAGGAGCCCGCGTGGTTCCTGGCCACCGTCGG
CGTCTCGCCCGACCACCAGGGCAAGGGTCTGGGCAGCGCCGTCGTGCTCCCCGGAGTGGAGGCGGCCGAG
CGCGCCGGGGTGCCCGCCTTCCTGGAGACCTCCGCGCCCCGCAACCTCCCCTTCTACGAGCGGCTCGGCT
TCACCGTCACCGCCGACGTCGAGGTGCCCGAAGGACCGCGCACCTGGTGCATGACCCGCAAGCCCGGTGC
CTGACGCCCGCCCCACGACCCGCAGCGCCCGACCGAAAGGAGCGCACGACCCCATGCATCGATAAAATAA
AAGATTTTATTTAGTCTCCAGAAAAAGGGGGGAATGAAAGACCCCACCTGTAGGTTTGGCAAGCTAGCTT
AAGTAACGCCATTTTGCAAGGCATGGAAAAATACATAACTGAGAATAGAGAAGTTCAGATCAAGGTCAGG
AACAGATGGAACAGCTGAATATGGGCCAAACAGGATATCTGTGGTAAGCAGTTCCTGCCCCGGCTCAGGG
CCAAGAACAGATGGAACAGCTGAATATGGGCCAAACAGGATATCTGTGGTAAGCAGTTCCTGCCCCGGCT
CAGGGCCAAGAACAGATGGTCCCCAGATGCGGTCCAGCCCTCAGCAGTTTCTAGAGAACCATCAGATGTT
TCCAGGGTGCCCCAAGGACCTGAAATGACCCTGTGCCTTATTTGAACTAACCAATCAGTTCGCTTCTCGC
TTCTGTTCGCGCGCTTCTGCTCCCCGAGCTCAATAAAAGAGCCCACAACCCCTCACTCGGGGCGCCAGTC
CTCCGATTGACTGAGTCGCCCGGGTACCCGTGTATCCAATAAACCCTCTTGCAGTTGCATCCGACTTGTG
GTCTCGCTGTTCCTTGGGAGGGTCTCCTCTGAGTGATTGACTACCCGTCAGCGGGGGTCTTTCACATGCA
GCATGTATCAAAATTAATTTGGTTTTTTTTCTTAAGTATTTACATTAAATGGCCATAGTTGCATTAATGA
ATCGGCCAACGCGCGGGGAGAGGCGGTTTGCGTATTGGGCGCTCTTCCGCTTCCTCGCTCACTGACTCGC
TGCGCTCGGTCGTTCGGCTGCGGCGAGCGGTATCAGCTCACTCAAAGGCGGTAATACGGTTATCCACAGA
ATCAGGGGATAACGCAGGAAAGAACATGTGAGCAAAAGGCCAGCAAAAGGCCAGGAACCGTAAAAAGGCC
GCGTTGCTGGCGTTTTTCCATAGGCTCCGCCCCCCTGACGAGCATCACAAAAATCGACGCTCAAGTCAGA
GGTGGCGAAACCCGACAGGACTATAAAGATACCAGGCGTTTCCCCCTGGAAGCTCCCTCGTGCGCTCTCC
TGTTCCGACCCTGCCGCTTACCGGATACCTGTCCGCCTTTCTCCCTTCGGGAAGCGTGGCGCTTTCTCAT
AGCTCACGCTGTAGGTATCTCAGTTCGGTGTAGGTCGTTCGCTCCAAGCTGGGCTGTGTGCACGAACCCC
CCGTTCAGCCCGACCGCTGCGCCTTATCCGGTAACTATCGTCTTGAGTCCAACCCGGTAAGACACGACTT
ATCGCCACTGGCAGCAGCCACTGGTAACAGGATTAGCAGAGCGAGGTATGTAGGCGGTGCTACAGAGTTC
TTGAAGTGGTGGCCTAACTACGGCTACACTAGAAGAACAGTATTTGGTATCTGCGCTCTGCTGAAGCCAG
TTACCTTCGGAAAAAGAGTTGGTAGCTCTTGATCCGGCAAACAAACCACCGCTGGTAGCGGTGGTTTTTT
TGTTTGCAAGCAGCAGATTACGCGCAGAAAAAAAGGATCTCAAGAAGATCCTTTGATCTTTTCTACGGGG
TCTGACGCTCAGTGGAACGAAAACTCACGTTAAGGGATTTTGGTCATGAGATTATCAAAAAGGATCTTCA
CCTAGATCCTTTTGCGGCCGCAAATCAATCTAAAGTATATATGAGTAAACTTGGTCTGACAGTTACCAAT
GCTTAATCAGTGAGGCACCTATCTCAGCGATCTGTCTATTTCGTTCATCCATAGTTGCCTGACTCCCCGT
CGTGTAGATAACTACGATACGGGAGGGCTTACCATCTGGCCCCAGTGCTGCAATGATACCGCGAGACCCA
CGCTCACCGGCTCCAGATTTATCAGCAATAAACCAGCCAGCCGGAAGGGCCGAGCGCAGAAGTGGTCCTG
CAACTTTATCCGCCTCCATCCAGTCTATTAATTGTTGCCGGGAAGCTAGAGTAAGTAGTTCGCCAGTTAA
TAGTTTGCGCAACGTTGTTGCCATTGCTACAGGCATCGTGGTGTCACGCTCGTCGTTTGGTATGGCTTCA
TTCAGCTCCGGTTCCCAACGATCAAGGCGAGTTACATGATCCCCCATGTTGTGCAAAAAAGCGGTTAGCT
CCTTCGGTCCTCCGATCGTTGTCAGAAGTAAGTTGGCCGCAGTGTTATCACTCATGGTTATGGCAGCACT
GCATAATTCTCTTACTGTCATGCCATCCGTAAGATGCTTTTCTGTGACTGGTGAGTACTCAACCAAGTCA
TTCTGAGAATAGTGTATGCGGCGACCGAGTTGCTCTTGCCCGGCGTCAATACGGGATAATACCGCGCCAC
ATAGCAGAACTTTAAAAGTGCTCATCATTGGAAAACGTTCTTCGGGGCGAAAACTCTCAAGGATCTTACC
GCTGTTGAGATCCAGTTCGATGTAACCCACTCGTGCACCCAACTGATCTTCAGCATCTTTTACTTTCACC
AGCGTTTCTGGGTGAGCAAAAACAGGAAGGCAAAATGCCGCAAAAAAGGGAATAAGGGCGACACGGAAAT
GTTGAATACTCATACTCTTCCTTTTTCAATATTATTGAAGCATTTATCAGGGTTATTGTCTCATGAGCGG
ATACATATTTGAATGTATTTAGAAAAATAAACAAATAGGGGTTCCGCGCACATTTCCCCGAAAAGTGCCA
CCTGCAGCCTGAATATGGGCCAAACAGGATATCTGTGGTAAGCAGTTCCTGCCCCGGCTCAGGGCCAAGA
ACAGATGGAACAGCTGAATATGGGCCAAACAGGATATCTGTGGTAAGCAGTTCCTGCCCCGGCTCAGGGC
CAAGAACAGATGGTCCCCAGATGCGGTCCAGCCCTCAGCAGTTTCTAGAGAACCATCAGATGTTTCCAGG
GTGCCCCAAGGACCTGAAATGACCCTGTGCCTTATTTGAACTAACCAATCAGTTCGCTTCTCGCTTCTGT
TCGCGCGCTTCTGCTCCCCGAGCTCAATAAAAGAGCCCACAACCCCTCACTCGGGGCGCCAGTCCTCCGA
TTGACTGAGTCGCCCGGGTACCCGTGTATCCAATAAACCCTCTTGCAGTTGCATCCGACTTGTGGTCTCG
CTGTTCCTTGGGAGGGTCTCCTCTGAGTGATTGACTACCCGTCAGCGGGGGTCTTTCATTTGGGGGCTCG
TCCGGGATCGGGAGACCCCTGCCCAGGGACCACCGACCCACCACCGGGAGGCAAGCTGGCCAGCAACTTA
TCTGTGTCTGTCCGATTGTCTAGTGTCTATGACTGATTTTATGCGCCTGCGTCGGTACTAGTTAGCTAAC
TAGCTCTGTATCTGGCGGACCCGTGGTGGAACTGACGAGTTCTGAACACCCGGCCGCAACCCTGGGAGAC
GTCCCAGGGACTTTGGGGGCCGTTTTTGTGGCCCGACCTGAGGAAGGGAGTCGATGTGGAATCCGACCCC
GTCAGGATATGTGGTTCTGGTAGGAGACGAGAACCTAAAACAGTTCCCGCCTCCGTCTGAATTTTTGCTT
TCGGTTTGGAACCGAAGCCGCGCGTCTTGTCTGCTGCAGCGCTGCAGCATCGTTCTGTGTTGTCTCTGTC
TGACTGTGTTTCTGTATTTGTCTGAAAATTAGGGCCAGACTGTTACCACTCCCTTAAGTTTGACCTTAGG
TCACTGGAAAGATGTCGAGCGGATCGCTCACAACCAGTCGGTAGATGTCAAGAAGAGACGTTGGGTTACC
TTCTGCTCTGCAGAATGGCCAACCTTTAACGTCGGATGGCCGCGAGACGGCACCTTTAACCGAGACCTCA
TCACCCAGGTTAAGATCAAGGTCTTTTCACCTGGCCCGCATGGACACCCAGACCAGGTCCCCTACATCGT
GACCTGGGAAGCCTTGGCTTTTGACCCCCCTCCCTGGGTCAAGCCCTTTGTACACCCTAAGCCTCCGCCT
CCTCTTCCTCCATCCGCCCCGTCTCTCCCCCTTGAACCTCCTCGTTCGACCCCGCCTCGATCCTCCCTTT
ATCCAGCCCTCACTCCTTCTCTAGGCGCCGGCCGGATCCCAGTGTGGTGGTACTAATAGTAATCAATTAC
GGGGTCATTAGTTCATAGCCCATATATGGA
Features (pLannotate 1.2.2; 23 found; start..end, strand, type, name):
      7..310     +  enhancer       CMV enhancer: human cytomegalovirus immediate early enhancer
    311..514     +  promoter       CMV promoter: human cytomegalovirus (CMV) immediate early promoter
    537..564     +  misc_feature   MCS (fragment): multiple cloning site
    574..618     +  CDS            S-Tag: affinity and epitope tag derived from pancreatic ribonuclease A
    667..695     +  CDS            3xFLAG (fragment): three tandem FLAG® epitope tags
    712..825     +  CDS            SBP: streptavidin-binding peptide selected from a peptide library; binds streptavidin with nanomolar affinity (Keefe et al., 2001)
    856..885     +  misc_feature   MCS (fragment): multiple cloning site
    898..922     +  protein_bind   attB1: mutant version of attB; recombination site for the Gateway® BP reaction BP Clonase™
    925..4230    +  CDS            USP7: UBP7_HUMAN - Also known as HAUSP. Experimental evidence at protein level: Swiss-Prot protein existence level 1. (Microbial infection) Contributes to the overall stabilization and trans-activation capability of the herpesvirus 1 trans-acting transcriptional protein ICP0/VMW110 during HSV-1 infection. From Homo sapiens (Human).
   4238..4258    -  protein_bind   attB2: mutant version of attB; core recombination site for the Gateway® BP reaction BP Clonase™
   4275..4487    +  misc_feature   IRES (fragment): internal ribosome entry site (IRES) of the encephalomyocarditis virus (EMCV)
   4526..4855    +  promoter       SV40 promoter: SV40 enhancer and early promoter
   4865..5464    +  CDS            PuroR: puromycin N-acetyltransferase; pac from Streptomyces alboniger; confers resistance to puromycin
   5563..5684    +  LTR            3' LTR (ΔU3) (fragment): self-inactivating 3' long terminal repeat (LTR) from Moloney murine leukemia virus
   5685..6154    +  LTR            LTR: long terminal repeat from Moloney murine leukemia virus
   6220..6272    -  CDS            lacI (fragment): lac repressor; lacI; The lac repressor binds to the lac operator to inhibit transcription in E. coli. This inhibition can be relieved by adding lactose or isopropyl-β-D-thiogalactopyranoside (IPTG).
   6455..7043    -  rep_origin     ori: high-copy-number ColE1/pMB1/pBR322/pUC origin of replication
   7203..8063    -  CDS            AmpR: β-lactamase; bla; confers resistance to ampicillin, carbenicillin, and related antibiotics
   8064..8168    -  promoter       AmpR promoter: bla
   8199..8668    +  LTR            LTR: long terminal repeat from Moloney murine leukemia virus
   8792..9066    +  misc_feature   MESV Ψ (fragment): packaging signal of murine embryonic stem cell virus
   9133..9549    +  CDS            gag (truncated): truncated Moloney murine leukemia virus (MMLV) gag gene lacking the start codon
   9574..9620    +  enhancer       CMV enhancer (fragment): human cytomegalovirus immediate early enhancer
