[The description below was written by a language model from this plasmid's Addgene catalogue record and pLannotate feature annotations shown in this document.]
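Description:
pMH-SFB-USP7 is a 9,620-nt mammalian expression plasmid that produces human USP7 (also known as HAUSP), a ubiquitin-specific protease, fused at its N terminus to a triple SFB tag. The USP7 coding sequence was introduced into the pMH-SFB backbone by Gateway cloning and is flanked by attB1 and attB2 recombination sites. Transcription is driven by the human cytomegalovirus immediate early enhancer and promoter. Upstream of attB1, the backbone supplies the tag in frame: an S-tag, a FLAG epitope (annotated as a fragment of 3xFLAG) and the streptavidin-binding peptide. This arrangement allows detection of the fusion protein with anti-FLAG reagents. It also supports sequential affinity capture on streptavidin and S-protein resins, which is commonly used for tandem purification of protein complexes.

Downstream of the insert lie a fragment of the EMCV IRES and a separate SV40 enhancer/early promoter driving puromycin N-acetyltransferase, which provides puromycin selection of transfected mammalian cells. The feature table also shows a retroviral framework: Moloney murine leukemia virus LTRs, an MESV-type Ψ packaging signal and a truncated gag region sit upstream of the CMV cassette, and further LTR sequences, including a ΔU3 fragment, follow the puromycin marker. This suggests the backbone derives from a gammaretroviral vector, but the catalogue lists it only as a mammalian expression construct and does not mention viral delivery. In bacteria, the plasmid is maintained through a high-copy ColE1/pUC-type origin and ampicillin resistance from β-lactamase. The associated work concerns DNA damage responses, consistent with using tagged USP7 for interaction and expression studies.
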