Addgene plasmid #99393: pMH-SFB-USP7
Purpose: Mammalian expression construct for S protein-Flag-Streptavidin binding peptide (SFB)-tagged USP7
Depositing lab: Michael Huen. Depositing organization: University of Hong Kong. Publication: Dual-utility NLS drives RNF169-dependent DNA damage responses. An L, Jiang Y, Ng HH, Man EP, Chen J, Khoo US, Gong Q, Huen MS. Proc Natl Acad Sci U S A. 2017 Apr 4;114(14):E2872-E2881. doi: 10.1073/pnas.1616602114. Epub 2017 Mar 21. PubMed 28325877.
Backbone
  Vector backbone: pMH-SFB
  Vector type: Mammalian Expression
  Selectable markers: Puromycin
Growth in bacteria
  Bacterial resistance: Ampicillin, 100 μg/mL
  Growth temperature: 37°C
  Growth strain: DH5alpha
  Copy number: High Copy
Gene/Insert
  Gene/Insert name: USP7
  Species: H. sapiens (human)
  GenBank ID: NP_003461.2
  Entrez Gene: USP7 (a.k.a. C16DELp13.2, DEL16P13.2, HAFOUS, HAUSP, TEF1)
  Tag / fusion protein: SFB (S protein-FLAG-Streptavidin binding peptide) (N terminal on backbone)
  Cloning method: Gateway Cloning
Terms and licenses: Academic/Nonprofit Terms; Industry Terms: Not Available to Industry
How to cite: pMH-SFB-USP7 was a gift from Michael Huen (Addgene plasmid # 99393 ; http://n2t.net/addgene:99393 ; RRID:Addgene_99393)
